Addgene plasmid #161192: pDONR221-SLC25A11_STOP
Purpose: Gateway entry clone with codon-optimized ORF sequence for subcloning into custom expression vectors. Contains a STOP codon at the end of the codon-optimized ORF sequence.
Depositing lab: RESOLUTE Consortium & Giulio Superti-Furga. Depositing organization: CeMM Research Center for Molecular Medicine. Publication: The RESOLUTE consortium: unlocking SLC transporters for drug discovery. Superti-Furga G, Lackner D, Wiedmer T, Ingles-Prieto A, Barbosa B, Girardi E, Goldmann U, Gurtl B, Klavins K, Klimek C, Lindinger S, Lineiro-Retes E, Muller AC, Onstein S, Redinger G, Reil D, Sedlyarov V, Wolf G, Crawford M, Everley R, ... Steppan CM. Nat Rev Drug Discov. 2020 Jul;19(7):429-430. doi: 10.1038/d41573-020-00056-6. PubMed 32265506.
Backbone
  Vector backbone: pDONR221
  Backbone manufacturer: ThermoFisher Scientific
  Backbone size w/o insert (bp): 2550
  Vector type: Mammalian Expression
Growth in bacteria
  Bacterial resistance: Kanamycin, 50 μg/mL
  Growth temperature: 37°C
  Growth strain: NEB Stable
  Copy number: High Copy
Gene/Insert
  Gene/Insert name: SLC25A11 (alt name: OGC, SLC20A4)
  Species: H. sapiens (human)
  Insert size (bp): 945
  Entrez Gene: SLC25A11 (a.k.a. OGC, PGL6, PPGL6, SLC20A4)
  Cloning method: Gateway Cloning
  Sequencing primers: 5′ M13-fwd; 3′ M13-rev
Terms and licenses: Academic/Nonprofit Terms; Industry Terms
Depositor comments: This plasmid contains a STOP codon at the end of the codon-optimized ORF. For the version of this plasmid that does not contain a STOP codon, please see Addgene plasmid 132026 For more information on the full Resolute plasmid collection, please see www.addgene.org/depositor-collections/re-solute/. Please provide your feedback on this plasmid to the RESOLUTE consortium by filling out their RESOLUTE repository feedback form: https://forms.office.com/Pages/ResponsePage.aspx?id=0e05yklzmkS7rjFGQL4N7z4feCLQvEJAmVcOCM_u885UN1JJRko0Ukg4TVQwNTZLOUxPQVJWT1NHUCQlQCN0PWcu
How to cite: pDONR221-SLC25A11_STOP was a gift from RESOLUTE Consortium & Giulio Superti-Furga (Addgene plasmid # 161192 ; http://n2t.net/addgene:161192 ; RRID:Addgene_161192)
