[The description below was written by a language model from this plasmid's Addgene catalogue record and pLannotate feature annotations shown in this document.]
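Description:
pDONR221-SLC25A11_STOP is a Gateway entry clone built on the pDONR221 backbone, carrying a codon-optimized open reading frame for human SLC25A11 (also known as OGC or SLC20A4), the mitochondrial 2-oxoglutarate/malate carrier. This inner-membrane transporter exchanges 2-oxoglutarate for malate or other dicarboxylates and contributes to the malate-aspartate shuttle and related metabolic pathways. The roughly 945 bp insert sits between attL1 and attL2 recombination sites, giving a plasmid of about 3.5 kb. It is propagated in E. coli from a high-copy ColE1/pUC-type origin and selected with kanamycin through an aminoglycoside phosphotransferase gene. Two sequence records are annotated, a sequencing result and an analyzer sequence. They have the same length and show the same ten features, differing only in orientation and start coordinate.

Although the catalogue lists the vector type as mammalian expression, the feature tables show no eukaryotic promoter or polyadenylation signal, so the plasmid is a shuttle for the ORF rather than an expression construct in its own right. The rrnB T1 and T2 terminators lie upstream of attL1 and insulate the insert from read-through transcription from the backbone. A T7 promoter lies just outside attL2 and points back toward the insert. The short lacZα and lacI fragments are backbone remnants. An LR Clonase reaction transfers the ORF into any attR-containing destination vector, which then supplies the promoter and any tags. Because this version keeps a stop codon at the end of the ORF, it suits untagged or N-terminally tagged expression, while C-terminal fusions require the companion clone that lacks the stop codon. The plasmid belongs to a consortium-wide collection of solute carrier clones made to support transporter research and drug discovery.
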