Features (pLannotate 1.2.2; 10 found; start..end, strand, type, name):
    383..482     -  protein_bind   attL1: mutant version of attL; recombination site for the Gateway® LR reaction LR Clonase™
    498..534     +  CDS            lacZα (fragment): LacZα fragment of β-galactosidase; lacZ fragment
    581..624     -  terminator     rrnB T1 terminator: Escherichia coli rrnB; transcription terminator T1 from the E. coli rrnB gene
    756..783     +  terminator     rrnB T2 terminator: transcription terminator T2 from the E. coli rrnB gene
    838..930     -  CDS            lacI (fragment): lac repressor; lacI; The lac repressor binds to the lac operator to inhibit transcription in E. coli. This inhibition can be relieved by adding lactose or isopropyl-β-D-thiogalactopyranoside (IPTG).
   1113..1701    -  rep_origin     ori: high-copy-number ColE1/pMB1/pBR322/pUC origin of replication
   1848..2657    -  CDS            KanR: aminoglycoside phosphotransferase; aph(3')-Ia; confers resistance to kanamycin in bacteria or G418 (Geneticin®) in eukaryotes
   2791..2809    +  promoter       T7 promoter: promoter for bacteriophage T7 RNA polymerase
   2827..2926    +  protein_bind   attL2: mutant version of attL; recombination site for the Gateway® LR reaction LR Clonase™
   2931..377     -  CDS            SLC25A11 (across the origin): M2OM_HUMAN - Also known as SLC20A4. Experimental evidence at protein level: Swiss-Prot protein existence level 1. Catalyzes the transport of 2-oxoglutarate across the inner mitochondrial membrane in an electroneutral exchange for malate or other dicarboxylic acids, and plays an important role in several metabolic processes, including the malate-aspartate shuttle, the oxoglutarate/isocitrate shuttle, in gluconeogenesis from lactate, and in nitrogen metabolism. Maintains mitochondrial fusion and fission events, and the organization and morphology of cristae (PubMed:21448454). Involved in the reg
>Addgene plasmid #161192 | pDONR221-SLC25A11_STOP | addgene full sequence | sequence record 472129 | Addgene NGS Result
CCGATCACGGCCTTCAGCAGAAAGCCAGGTGGGGTTCCGTCTGCTCCTGTCAGTCTCTCGAACAGCACGG
TATAGATGCCCAGTCTGGTTGTGGTGTATGTGGCCTGCCTCAGCAGTCCGGCGCTCAGTCCGGTATAGAT
TCCCCTCAGTCCCTCTGCCTTCAGGATGGATGTCAGGGCGTGAAAGCTGGTCTTGTACTCTCTTGTCTTG
GCGCCCTCGCCAGACAGCTGCATCCGGTTCTTCACCAGATCCAGAGGCTGCACGAACACGGTTGCTCCCA
TTCCTGCCAGTCCTCCAAACAGGAACTTCACGGACTTGGGGCTGGTCCTTGGCTTGCCGTCGATGCCTCC
TGCTCCGGCGGATGCTGTTGCTGCCATGGTGGAGCCTGCTTTTTTGTACAAAGTTGGCATTATAAAAAAG
CATTGCTCATCAATGTGTTGCAACGAACAGGTCACTATCAGTCAAAATAAAATCATTATTTGGGGCCCGA
GCTTAAGACTGGCCGTCGTTTTACAACGTCGTGACTGGGAAAACATCCATGCTAGCGTTAACGCGAGAGT
AGGGAACTGCCAGGCATCAAATAAAACGAAAGGCTCAGTCGGAAGACTGGGCCTTTCGTTTTATCTGTTG
TTTGTCGGTGAACGCTCTCCTGAGTAGGACAAATCCGCCGGGAGCGGATTTGAACGTTGTGAAGCAACGG
CCCGGAGGGTGGCGGGCAGGACGCCCGCCATAAACTGCCAGGCATCAAACTAAGCAGAAGGCCATCCTGA
CGGATGGCCTTTTTGCGTTTCTACAAACTCTTCCTGGCTAGCGGTACGCGTATTAATTGCGTTGCGCTCA
CTGCCCGCTTTCCAGTCGGGAAACCTGTCGTGCCAGCTGCATTAATGAATCGGCCAACGCGCGGGGAGAG
GCGGTTTGCGTATTGGGCGCTCTTCCGCTTCCTCGCTCACTGACTCGCTGCGCTCGGTCGTTCGGCTGCG
GCGAGCGGTATCAGCTCACTCAAAGGCGGTAATACGGTTATCCACAGAATCAGGGGATAACGCAGGAAAG
AACATGTGAGCAAAAGGCCAGCAAAAGGCCAGGAACCGTAAAAAGGCCGCGTTGCTGGCGTTTTTCCATA
GGCTCCGCCCCCCTGACGAGCATCACAAAAATCGACGCTCAAGTCAGAGGTGGCGAAACCCGACAGGACT
ATAAAGATACCAGGCGTTTCCCCCTGGAAGCTCCCTCGTGCGCTCTCCTGTTCCGACCCTGCCGCTTACC
GGATACCTGTCCGCCTTTCTCCCTTCGGGAAGCGTGGCGCTTTCTCATAGCTCACGCTGTAGGTATCTCA
GTTCGGTGTAGGTCGTTCGCTCCAAGCTGGGCTGTGTGCACGAACCCCCCGTTCAGCCCGACCGCTGCGC
CTTATCCGGTAACTATCGTCTTGAGTCCAACCCGGTAAGACACGACTTATCGCCACTGGCAGCAGCCACT
GGTAACAGGATTAGCAGAGCGAGGTATGTAGGCGGTGCTACAGAGTTCTTGAAGTGGTGGCCTAACTACG
GCTACACTAGAAGAACAGTATTTGGTATCTGCGCTCTGCTGAAGCCAGTTACCTTCGGAAAAAGAGTTGG
TAGCTCTTGATCCGGCAAACAAACCACCGCTGGTAGCGGTGGTTTTTTTGTTTGCAAGCAGCAGATTACG
CGCAGAAAAAAAGGATCTCAAGAAGATCCTTTGATCTTTTCTACGGGGTCTGACGCTCAGTGGAACGACG
CGTAACTCACGTTAAGGGATTTTGGTCATGAGCTTGCGCCGTCCCGTCAAGTCAGCGTAATGCTCTGCCA
GTGTTACAACCAATTAACCAATTCTGATTAGAAAAACTCATCGAGCATCAAATGAAACTGCAATTTATTC
ATATCAGGATTATCAATACCATATTTTTGAAAAAGCCGTTTCTGTAATGAAGGAGAAAACTCACCGAGGC
AGTTCCATAGGATGGCAAGATCCTGGTATCGGTCTGCGATTCCGACTCGTCCAACATCAATACAACCTAT
TAATTTCCCCTCGTCAAAAATAAGGTTATCAAGTGAGAAATCACCATGAGTGACGACTGAATCCGGTGAG
AATGGCAAAAGTTTATGCATTTCTTTCCAGACTTGTTCAACAGGCCAGCCATTACGCTCGTCATCAAAAT
CACTCGCATCAACCAAACCGTTATTCATTCGTGATTGCGCCTGAGCGAGACGAAATACGCGATCGCTGTT
AAAAGGACAATTACAAACAGGAATCGAATGCAACCGGCGCAGGAACACTGCCAGCGCATCAACAATATTT
TCACCTGAATCAGGATATTCTTCTAATACCTGGAATGCTGTTTTTCCGGGGATCGCAGTGGTGAGTAACC
ATGCATCATCAGGAGTACGGATAAAATGCTTGATGGTCGGAAGAGGCATAAATTCCGTCAGCCAGTTTAG
TCTGACCATCTCATCTGTAACATCATTGGCAACGCTACCTTTGCCATGTTTCAGAAACAACTCTGGCGCA
TCGGGCTTCCCATACAAGCGATAGATTGTCGCACCTGATTGCCCGACATTATCGCGAGCCCATTTATACC
CATATAAATCAGCATCCATGTTGGAATTTAATCGCGGCCTCGACGTTTCCCGTTGAATATGGCTCATAAC
ACCCCTTGTATTACTGTTTATGTAAGCAGACAGTTTTATTGTTCATGATGATATATTTTTATCTTGTGCA
ATGTAACATCAGAGATTTTGAGACACGGGCCAGAGCTGCCAGGAAACAGCTATGACCATGTAATACGACT
CACTATAGGGGATATCAGCTGGATGGCAAATAATGATTTTATTTTGACTGATAGTGACCTGTTCGTTGCA
ACAAATTGATAAGCAATGCTTTCTTATAATGCCAACTTTGTACAAGAAAGCTGGGTCTTAGCCAGACAGA
AACAGTCTCTTATAGGCCTTATTCATCTGCTCCAGAAAGATGAAGGTCAGCACTGTGTGTGGTCCCAGCC
TTGCATAGTAAGGGGTAAAGCCCTTCCACAGGGAAAAGAAGCCCTCGTACCTCACCACCTTGAACAGCAC
ATCCAGGCCATTCTTGTACTCGGGCTTGCCGTCGATCATTCTCATGTTCTGAATCCGTGTCTTGGCGATA
TCCACTGGCATGCTTGCTGCGGTTGTCACCAGTCCGCTGATCATAGAGGCACAGAAGTGGCACAGGATAT
TATCAGAAAAATAGCCGGAGTCCAGCAGGAACTGCTTAGACTGGGAGTAGCTTGCCAGCTGTGCTGCGTT
CACCACCACTGCCCTTGCCATGGTTGGGATGCATCCCCTCCACAGGGTCAGCACGCCCTCCTCCCTTGTG
ATCCTGATCAGGGCATTAAACACGTTCTTGTAGCCTCTCCGCTGATCTGCAGGCAGGCGGCCGTCTGCGG
TCATCCTGATCAGGGCCACCTCTGCTGGTGTTCCCACGAAGGCTCCGGTTGCTCCTGCTGTCATG
