Features (pLannotate 1.2.2; 10 found; start..end, strand, type, name):
    121..213     +  CDS            lacI (fragment): lac repressor; lacI; The lac repressor binds to the lac operator to inhibit transcription in E. coli. This inhibition can be relieved by adding lactose or isopropyl-β-D-thiogalactopyranoside (IPTG).
    268..295     -  terminator     rrnB T2 terminator: transcription terminator T2 from the E. coli rrnB gene
    427..470     +  terminator     rrnB T1 terminator: Escherichia coli rrnB; transcription terminator T1 from the E. coli rrnB gene
    517..553     -  CDS            lacZα (fragment): LacZα fragment of β-galactosidase; lacZ fragment
    569..668     +  protein_bind   attL1: mutant version of attL; recombination site for the Gateway® LR reaction LR Clonase™
    674..1615    +  CDS            SLC25A11: M2OM_HUMAN - Also known as SLC20A4. Experimental evidence at protein level: Swiss-Prot protein existence level 1. Catalyzes the transport of 2-oxoglutarate across the inner mitochondrial membrane in an electroneutral exchange for malate or other dicarboxylic acids, and plays an important role in several metabolic processes, including the malate-aspartate shuttle, the oxoglutarate/isocitrate shuttle, in gluconeogenesis from lactate, and in nitrogen metabolism. Maintains mitochondrial fusion and fission events, and the organization and morphology of cristae (PubMed:21448454). Involved in the reg
   1620..1719    -  protein_bind   attL2: mutant version of attL; recombination site for the Gateway® LR reaction LR Clonase™
   1737..1755    -  promoter       T7 promoter: promoter for bacteriophage T7 RNA polymerase
   1889..2698    +  CDS            KanR: aminoglycoside phosphotransferase; aph(3')-Ia; confers resistance to kanamycin in bacteria or G418 (Geneticin®) in eukaryotes
   2845..3433    +  rep_origin     ori: high-copy-number ColE1/pMB1/pBR322/pUC origin of replication
>Addgene plasmid #161192 | pDONR221-SLC25A11_STOP | analyzer sequence | sequence record 312318
CTTTCCTGCGTTATCCCCTGATTCTGTGGATAACCGTATTACCGCCTTTGAGTGAGCTGATACCGCTCGC
CGCAGCCGAACGACCGAGCGCAGCGAGTCAGTGAGCGAGGAAGCGGAAGAGCGCCCAATACGCAAACCGC
CTCTCCCCGCGCGTTGGCCGATTCATTAATGCAGCTGGCACGACAGGTTTCCCGACTGGAAAGCGGGCAG
TGAGCGCAACGCAATTAATACGCGTACCGCTAGCCAGGAAGAGTTTGTAGAAACGCAAAAAGGCCATCCG
TCAGGATGGCCTTCTGCTTAGTTTGATGCCTGGCAGTTTATGGCGGGCGTCCTGCCCGCCACCCTCCGGG
CCGTTGCTTCACAACGTTCAAATCCGCTCCCGGCGGATTTGTCCTACTCAGGAGAGCGTTCACCGACAAA
CAACAGATAAAACGAAAGGCCCAGTCTTCCGACTGAGCCTTTCGTTTTATTTGATGCCTGGCAGTTCCCT
ACTCTCGCGTTAACGCTAGCATGGATGTTTTCCCAGTCACGACGTTGTAAAACGACGGCCAGTCTTAAGC
TCGGGCCCCAAATAATGATTTTATTTTGACTGATAGTGACCTGTTCGTTGCAACACATTGATGAGCAATG
CTTTTTTATAATGCCAACTTTGTACAAAAAAGCAGGCTCCACCATGGCAGCAACAGCATCCGCCGGAGCA
GGAGGCATCGACGGCAAGCCAAGGACCAGCCCCAAGTCCGTGAAGTTCCTGTTTGGAGGACTGGCAGGAA
TGGGAGCAACCGTGTTCGTGCAGCCTCTGGATCTGGTGAAGAACCGGATGCAGCTGTCTGGCGAGGGCGC
CAAGACAAGAGAGTACAAGACCAGCTTTCACGCCCTGACATCCATCCTGAAGGCAGAGGGACTGAGGGGA
ATCTATACCGGACTGAGCGCCGGACTGCTGAGGCAGGCCACATACACCACAACCAGACTGGGCATCTATA
CCGTGCTGTTCGAGAGACTGACAGGAGCAGACGGAACCCCACCTGGCTTTCTGCTGAAGGCCGTGATCGG
CATGACAGCAGGAGCAACCGGAGCCTTCGTGGGAACACCAGCAGAGGTGGCCCTGATCAGGATGACCGCA
GACGGCCGCCTGCCTGCAGATCAGCGGAGAGGCTACAAGAACGTGTTTAATGCCCTGATCAGGATCACAA
GGGAGGAGGGCGTGCTGACCCTGTGGAGGGGATGCATCCCAACCATGGCAAGGGCAGTGGTGGTGAACGC
AGCACAGCTGGCAAGCTACTCCCAGTCTAAGCAGTTCCTGCTGGACTCCGGCTATTTTTCTGATAATATC
CTGTGCCACTTCTGTGCCTCTATGATCAGCGGACTGGTGACAACCGCAGCAAGCATGCCAGTGGATATCG
CCAAGACACGGATTCAGAACATGAGAATGATCGACGGCAAGCCCGAGTACAAGAATGGCCTGGATGTGCT
GTTCAAGGTGGTGAGGTACGAGGGCTTCTTTTCCCTGTGGAAGGGCTTTACCCCTTACTATGCAAGGCTG
GGACCACACACAGTGCTGACCTTCATCTTTCTGGAGCAGATGAATAAGGCCTATAAGAGACTGTTTCTGT
CTGGCTAAGACCCAGCTTTCTTGTACAAAGTTGGCATTATAAGAAAGCATTGCTTATCAATTTGTTGCAA
CGAACAGGTCACTATCAGTCAAAATAAAATCATTATTTGCCATCCAGCTGATATCCCCTATAGTGAGTCG
TATTACATGGTCATAGCTGTTTCCTGGCAGCTCTGGCCCGTGTCTCAAAATCTCTGATGTTACATTGCAC
AAGATAAAATAATATCATCATGAACAATAAAACTGTCTGCTTACATAAACAGTAATACAAGGGGTGTTAT
GAGCCATATTCAACGGGAAACGTCGAGGCCGCGATTAAATTCCAACATGGATGCTGATTTATATGGGTAT
AAATGGGCTCGCGATAATGTCGGGCAATCAGGTGCGACAATCTATCGCTTGTATGGGAAGCCCGATGCGC
CAGAGTTGTTTCTGAAACATGGCAAAGGTAGCGTTGCCAATGATGTTACAGATGAGATGGTCAGACTAAA
CTGGCTGACGGAATTTATGCCTCTTCCGACCATCAAGCATTTTATCCGTACTCCTGATGATGCATGGTTA
CTCACCACTGCGATCCCCGGAAAAACAGCATTCCAGGTATTAGAAGAATATCCTGATTCAGGTGAAAATA
TTGTTGATGCGCTGGCAGTGTTCCTGCGCCGGTTGCATTCGATTCCTGTTTGTAATTGTCCTTTTAACAG
CGATCGCGTATTTCGTCTCGCTCAGGCGCAATCACGAATGAATAACGGTTTGGTTGATGCGAGTGATTTT
GATGACGAGCGTAATGGCTGGCCTGTTGAACAAGTCTGGAAAGAAATGCATAAACTTTTGCCATTCTCAC
CGGATTCAGTCGTCACTCATGGTGATTTCTCACTTGATAACCTTATTTTTGACGAGGGGAAATTAATAGG
TTGTATTGATGTTGGACGAGTCGGAATCGCAGACCGATACCAGGATCTTGCCATCCTATGGAACTGCCTC
GGTGAGTTTTCTCCTTCATTACAGAAACGGCTTTTTCAAAAATATGGTATTGATAATCCTGATATGAATA
AATTGCAGTTTCATTTGATGCTCGATGAGTTTTTCTAATCAGAATTGGTTAATTGGTTGTAACACTGGCA
GAGCATTACGCTGACTTGACGGGACGGCGCAAGCTCATGACCAAAATCCCTTAACGTGAGTTACGCGTCG
TTCCACTGAGCGTCAGACCCCGTAGAAAAGATCAAAGGATCTTCTTGAGATCCTTTTTTTCTGCGCGTAA
TCTGCTGCTTGCAAACAAAAAAACCACCGCTACCAGCGGTGGTTTGTTTGCCGGATCAAGAGCTACCAAC
TCTTTTTCCGAAGGTAACTGGCTTCAGCAGAGCGCAGATACCAAATACTGTTCTTCTAGTGTAGCCGTAG
TTAGGCCACCACTTCAAGAACTCTGTAGCACCGCCTACATACCTCGCTCTGCTAATCCTGTTACCAGTGG
CTGCTGCCAGTGGCGATAAGTCGTGTCTTACCGGGTTGGACTCAAGACGATAGTTACCGGATAAGGCGCA
GCGGTCGGGCTGAACGGGGGGTTCGTGCACACAGCCCAGCTTGGAGCGAACGACCTACACCGAACTGAGA
TACCTACAGCGTGAGCTATGAGAAAGCGCCACGCTTCCCGAAGGGAGAAAGGCGGACAGGTATCCGGTAA
GCGGCAGGGTCGGAACAGGAGAGCGCACGAGGGAGCTTCCAGGGGGAAACGCCTGGTATCTTTATAGTCC
TGTCGGGTTTCGCCACCTCTGACTTGAGCGTCGATTTTTGTGATGCTCGTCAGGGGGGCGGAGCCTATGG
AAAAACGCCAGCAACGCGGCCTTTTTACGGTTCCTGGCCTTTTGCTGGCCTTTTGCTCACATGTT
