>Addgene plasmid #161192 | pDONR221-SLC25A11_STOP | depositor partial sequence | sequence record 312319 | Codon-optimized ORF of SLC25A11
ATGGCAGCAACAGCATCCGCCGGAGCAGGAGGCATCGACGGCAAGCCAAGGACCAGCCCCAAGTCCGTGA
AGTTCCTGTTTGGAGGACTGGCAGGAATGGGAGCAACCGTGTTCGTGCAGCCTCTGGATCTGGTGAAGAA
CCGGATGCAGCTGTCTGGCGAGGGCGCCAAGACAAGAGAGTACAAGACCAGCTTTCACGCCCTGACATCC
ATCCTGAAGGCAGAGGGACTGAGGGGAATCTATACCGGACTGAGCGCCGGACTGCTGAGGCAGGCCACAT
ACACCACAACCAGACTGGGCATCTATACCGTGCTGTTCGAGAGACTGACAGGAGCAGACGGAACCCCACC
TGGCTTTCTGCTGAAGGCCGTGATCGGCATGACAGCAGGAGCAACCGGAGCCTTCGTGGGAACACCAGCA
GAGGTGGCCCTGATCAGGATGACCGCAGACGGCCGCCTGCCTGCAGATCAGCGGAGAGGCTACAAGAACG
TGTTTAATGCCCTGATCAGGATCACAAGGGAGGAGGGCGTGCTGACCCTGTGGAGGGGATGCATCCCAAC
CATGGCAAGGGCAGTGGTGGTGAACGCAGCACAGCTGGCAAGCTACTCCCAGTCTAAGCAGTTCCTGCTG
GACTCCGGCTATTTTTCTGATAATATCCTGTGCCACTTCTGTGCCTCTATGATCAGCGGACTGGTGACAA
CCGCAGCAAGCATGCCAGTGGATATCGCCAAGACACGGATTCAGAACATGAGAATGATCGACGGCAAGCC
CGAGTACAAGAATGGCCTGGATGTGCTGTTCAAGGTGGTGAGGTACGAGGGCTTCTTTTCCCTGTGGAAG
GGCTTTACCCCTTACTATGCAAGGCTGGGACCACACACAGTGCTGACCTTCATCTTTCTGGAGCAGATGA
ATAAGGCCTATAAGAGACTGTTTCTGTCTGGCTAA
